>Addgene plasmid #213401 | pMDC32B-AtTAS1c-D2-NbSu-2-AtMIR173a | addgene full sequence | sequence record 422351 | Addgene NGS Result
CCAGCCAGCCAACAGCTCCCCGACCGGCAGCTCGGCACAAAATCACCACTCGATACAGGCAGCCCATCAG
TCCGGGACGGCGTCAGCGGGAGAGCCGTTGTAAGGCGGCAGACTTTGCTCATGTTACCGATGCTATTCGG
AAGAACGGCAACTAAGCTGCCGGGTTTGAAACACGGATGATCTCGCGGAGGGTAGCATGTTGATTGTAAC
GATGACAGAGCGTTGCTGCCTGTGATCACCGCGGTTTCAAAATCGGCTCCGTCGATACTATGTTATACGC
CAACTTTGAAAACAACTTTGAAAAAGCTGTTTTCTGGTATTTAAGGTTTTAGAATGCAAGGAACAGTGAA
TTGGAGTTCGTCTTGTTATAATTAGCTTCTTGGGGTATCTTTAAATACTGTAGAAAAGAGGAAGGAAATA
ATAAATGGCTAAAATGAGAATATCACCGGAATTGAAAAAACTGATCGAAAAATACCGCTGCGTAAAAGAT
ACGGAAGGAATGTCTCCTGCTAAGGTATATAAGCTGGTGGGAGAAAATGAAAACCTATATTTAAAAATGA
CGGACAGCCGGTATAAAGGGACCACCTATGATGTGGAACGGGAAAAGGACATGATGCTATGGCTGGAAGG
AAAGCTGCCTGTTCCAAAGGTCCTGCACTTTGAACGGCATGATGGCTGGAGCAATCTGCTCATGAGTGAG
GCCGATGGCGTCCTTTGCTCGGAAGAGTATGAAGATGAACAAAGCCCTGAAAAGATTATCGAGCTGTATG
CGGAGTGCATCAGGCTCTTTCACTCCATCGACATATCGGATTGTCCCTATACGAATAGCTTAGACAGCCG
CTTAGCCGAATTGGATTACTTACTGAATAACGATCTGGCCGATGTGGATTGCGAAAACTGGGAAGAAGAC
ACTCCATTTAAAGATCCGCGCGAGCTGTATGATTTTTTAAAGACGGAAAAGCCCGAAGAGGAACTTGTCT
TTTCCCACGGCGACCTGGGAGACAGCAACATCTTTGTGAAAGATGGCAAAGTAAGTGGCTTTATTGATCT
TGGGAGAAGCGGCAGGGCGGACAAGTGGTATGACATTGCCTTCTGCGTCCGGTCGATCAGGGAGGATATC
GGGGAAGAACAGTATGTCGAGCTATTTTTTGACTTACTGGGGATCAAGCCTGATTGGGAGAAAATAAAAT
ATTATATTTTACTGGATGAATTGTTTTAGTACCTAGAATGCATGACCAAAATCCCTTAACGTGAGTTTTC
GTTCCACTGAGCGTCAGACCCCGTAGAAAAGATCAAAGGATCTTCTTGAGATCCTTTTTTTCTGCGCGTA
ATCTGCTGCTTGCAAACAAAAAAACCACCGCTACCAGCGGTGGTTTGTTTGCCGGATCAAGAGCTACCAA
CTCTTTTTCCGAAGGTAACTGGCTTCAGCAGAGCGCAGATACCAAATACTGTCCTTCTAGTGTAGCCGTA
GTTAGGCCACCACTTCAAGAACTCTGTAGCACCGCCTACATACCTCGCTCTGCTAATCCTGTTACCAGTG
GCTGCTGCCAGTGGCGATAAGTCGTGTCTTACCGGGTTGGACTCAAGACGATAGTTACCGGATAAGGCGC
AGCGGTCGGGCTGAACGGGGGGTTCGTGCACACAGCCCAGCTTGGAGCGAACGACCTACACCGAACTGAG
ATACCTACAGCGTGAGCTATGAGAAAGCGCCACGCTTCCCGAAGGGAGAAAGGCGGACAGGTATCCGGTA
AGCGGCAGGGTCGGAACAGGAGAGCGCACGAGGGAGCTTCCAGGGGGAAACGCCTGGTATCTTTATAGTC
CTGTCGGGTTTCGCCACCTCTGACTTGAGCGTCGATTTTTGTGATGCTCGTCAGGGGGGCGGAGCCTATG
GAAAAACGCCAGCAACGCGGCCTTTTTACGGTTCCTGGCCTTTTGCTGGCCTTTTGCTCACATGTTCTTT
CCTGCGTTATCCCCTGATTCTGTGGATAACCGTATTACCGCCTTTGAGTGAGCTGATACCGCTCGCCGCA
GCCGAACGACCGAGCGCAGCGAGTCAGTGAGCGAGGAAGCGGAAGAGCGCCTGATGCGGTATTTTCTCCT
TACGCATCTGTGCGGTATTTCACACCGCATATGGTGCACTCTCAGTACAATCTGCTCTGATGCCGCATAG
TTAAGCCAGTATACACTCCGCTATCGCTACGTGACTGGGTCATGGCTGCGCCCCGACACCCGCCAACACC
CGCTGACGCGCCCTGACGGGCTTGTCTGCTCCCGGCATCCGCTTACAGACAAGCTGTGACCGTCTCCGGG
AGCTGCATGTGTCAGAGGTTTTCACCGTCATCACCGAAACGCGCGAGGCAGGGTGCCTTGATGTGGGCGC
CGGCGGTCGAGTGGCGACGGCGCGGCTTGTCCGCGCCCTGGTAGATTGCCTGGCCGTAGGCCAGCCATTT
TTGAGCGGCCAGCGGCCGCGATAGGCCGACGCGAAGCGGCGGGGCGTAGGGAGCGCAGCGACCGAAGGGT
AGGCGCTTTTTGCAGCTCTTCGGCTGTGCGCTGGCCAGACAGTTATGCACAGGCCAGGCGGGTTTTAAGA
GTTTTAATAAGTTTTAAAGAGTTTTAGGCGGAAAAATCGCCTTTTTTCTCTTTTATATCAGTCACTTACA
TGTGTGACCGGTTCCCAATGTACGGCTTTGGGTTCCCAATGTACGGGTTCCGGTTCCCAATGTACGGCTT
TGGGTTCCCAATGTACGTGCTATCCACAGGAAAGAGAACTTTTCGACCTTTTTCCCCTGCTAGGGCAATT
TGCCCTAGCATCTGCTCCGTACATTAGGAACCGGCGGATGCTTCGCCCTCGATCAGGTTGCGGTAGCGCA
TGACTAGGATCGGGCCAGCCTGCCCCGCCTCCTCCTTCAAATCGTACTCCGGCAGGTCATTTGACCCGAT
CAGCTTGCGCACGGTGAAACAGAACTTCTTGAACTCTCCGGCGCTGCCACTGCGTTCGTAGATCGTCTTG
AACAACCATCTGGCTTCTGCCTTGCCTGCGGCGCGGCGTGCCAGGCGGTAGAGAAAACGGCCGATGCCGG
GATCGATCAAAAAGTAATCGGGGTGAACCGTCAGCACGTCCGGGTTCTTGCCTTCTGTGATCTCGCGGTA
CATCCAATCAGCTAGCTCGATCTCGATGTACTCCGGCCGCCCGGTTTCGCTCTTTACGATCTTGTAGCGG
CTAATCAAGGCTTCACCCTCGGATACCGTCACCAGGCGGCCGTTCTTGGCCTTCTTCGTACGCTGCATGG
CAACGTGCGTGGTGTTTAACCGAATGCAGGTTTCTACCAGGTCGTCTTTCTGCTTTCCGCCATCGGCTCG
CCGGCAGAACTTGAGTACGTCCGCAACGTGTGGACGGAACACGCGGCCGGGCTTGTCTCCCTTCCCTTCC
CGGTATCGGTTCATGGATTCGGTTAGATGGGAAACCGCCATCAGTACCAGGTCGTAATCCCACACACTGG
CCATGCCGGCCGGCCCTGCGGAAACCTCTACGTGCCCGTCTGGAAGCTCGTAGCGGATCACCTCGCCAGC
TCGTCGGTCACGCTTCGACAGACGGAAAACGGCCACGTCCATGATGCTGCGACTATCGCGGGTGCCCACG
TCATAGAGCATCGGAACGAAAAAATCTGGTTGCTCGTCGCCCTTGGGCGGCTTCCTAATCGACGGCGCAC
CGGCTGCCGGCGGTTGCCGGGATTCTTTGCGGATTCGATCAGCGGCCGCTTGCCACGATTCACCGGGGCG
TGCTTCTGCCTCGATGCGTTGCCGCTGGGCGGCCTGCGCGGCCTTCAACTTCTCCACCAGGTCATCACCC
AGCGCCGCGCCGATTTGTACCGGGCCGGATGGTTTGCGACCGCTCACGCCGATTCCTCGGGCTTGGGGGT
TCCAGTGCCATTGCAGGGCCGGCAGGCAACCCAGCCGCTTACGCCTGGCCAACCGCCCGTTCCTCCACAC
ATGGGGCATTCCACGGCGTCGGTGCCTGGTTGTTCTTGATTTTCCATGCCGCCTCCTTTAGCCGCTAAAA
TTCATCTACTCATTTATTCATTTGCTCATTTACTCTGGTAGCTGCGCGATGTATTCAGATAGCAGCTCGG
TAATGGTCTTGCCTTGGCGTACCGCGTACATCTTCAGCTTGGTGTGATCCTCCGCCGGCAACTGAAAGTT
GACCCGCTTCATGGCTGGCGTGTCTGCCAGGCTGGCCAACGTTGCAGCCTTGCTGCTGCGTGCGCTCGGA
CGGCCGGCACTTAGCGTGTTTGTGCTTTTGCTCATTTTCTCTTTACCTCATTAACTCAAATGAGTTTTGA
TTTAATTTCAGCGGCCAGCGCCTGGACCTCGCGGGCAGCGTCGCCCTCGGGTTCTGATTCAAGAACGGTT
GTGCCGGCGGCGGCAGTGCCTGGGTAGCTCACGCGCTGCGTGATACGGGACTCAAGAATGGGCAGCTCGT
ACCCGGCCAGCGCCTCGGCAACCTCACCGCCGATGCGCGTGCCTTTGATCGCCCGCGACACGACAAAGGC
CGCTTGTAGCCTTCCATCCGTGACCTCAATGCGCTGCTTAACCAGCTCCACCAGGTCGGCGGTGGCCCAT
ATGTCGTAAGGGCTTGGCTGCACCGGAATCAGCACGAAGTCGGCTGCCTTGATCGCGGACACAGCCAAGT
CCGCCGCCTGGGGCGCTCCGTCGATCACTACGAAGTCGCGCCGGCCGATGGCCTTCACGTCGCGGTCAAT
CGTCGGGCGGTCGATGCCGACAACGGTTAGCGGTTGATCTTCCCGCACGGCCGCCCAATCGCGGGCACTG
CCCTGGGGATCGGAATCGACTAACAGAACATCGGCCCCGGCGAGTTGCAGGGCGCGGGCTAGATGGGTTG
CGATGGTCGTCTTGCCTGACCCGCCTTTCTGGTTAAGTACAGCGATAACCTTCATGCGTTCCCCTTGCGT
ATTTGTTTATTTACTCATCGCATCATATACGCAGCGACCGCATGACGCAAGCTGTTTTACTCAAATACAC
ATCACCTTTTTAGACGGCGGCGCTCGGTTTCTTCAGCGGCCAAGCTGGCCGGCCAGGCCGCCAGCTTGGC
ATCAGACAAACCGGCCAGGATTTCATGCAGCCGCACGGTTGAGACGTGCGCGGGCGGCTCGAACACGTAC
CCGGCCGCGATCATCTCCGCCTCGATCTCTTCGGTAATGAAAAACGGTTCGTCCTGGCCGTCCTGGTGCG
GTTTCATGCTTGTTCCTCTTGGCGTTCATTCTCGGCGGCCGCCAGGGCGTCGGCCTCGGTCAATGCGTCC
TCACGGAAGGCACCGCGCCGCCTGGCCTCGGTGGGCGTCACTTCCTCGCTGCGCTCAAGTGCGCGGTACA
GGGTCGAGCGATGCACGCCAAGCAGTGCAGCCGCCTCTTTCACGGTGCGGCCTTCCTGGTCGATCAGCTC
GCGGGCGTGCGCGATCTGTGCCGGGGTGAGGGTAGGGCGGGGGCCAAACTTCACGCCTCGGGCCTTGGCG
GCCTCGCGCCCGCTCCGGGTGCGGTCGATGATTAGGGAACGCTCGAACTCGGCAATGCCGGCGAACACGG
TCAACACCATGCGGCCGGCCGGCGTGGTGGTGTCGGCCCACGGCTCTGCCAGGCTACGCAGGCCCGCGCC
GGCCTCCTGGATGCGCTCGGCAATGTCCAGTAGGTCGCGGGTGCTGCGGGCCAGGCGGTCTAGCCTGGTC
ACTGTCACAACGTCGCCAGGGCGTAGGTGGTCAAGCATCCTGGCCAGCTCCGGGCGGTCGCGCCTGGTGC
CGGTGATCTTCTCGGAAAACAGCTTGGTGCAGCCGGCCGCGTGCAGTTCGGCCCGTTGGTTGGTCAAGTC
CTGGTCGTCGGTGCTGACGCGGGCATAGCCCAGCAGGCCAGCGGCGGCGCTCTTGTTCATGGCGTAATGT
CTCCGGTTCTAGTCGCAAGTATTCTACTTTATGCGACTAAAACACGCGACAAGAAAACGCCAGGAAAAGG
GCAGGGCGGCAGCCTGTCGCGTAACTTAGGACTTGTGCGACATGTCGTTTTCAGAAGACGGCTGCACTGA
ACGTCAGAAGCCGACTGCACTATAGCAGCGGAGGGGTTGGATCAAAGTACTTTGATCCCGAGGGGAACCC
TGTGGTTGGCATGCACATACAAATGGACGAACGGATAAACCTTTTCACGCCCTTTTAAATATCCGATTAT
TCTAATAAACGCTCTTTTCTCTTAGGTTTACCCGCCAATATATCCTGTCAAACACTGATAGTTTAAACTG
AAGGCGGGAAACGACAATCTGATCCAAGCTCAAGCTGCTCTAGCATTCGCCATTCAGGCTGCGCAACTGT
TGGGAAGGGCGATCGGTGCGGGCCTCTTCGCTATTACGCCAGCTGGCGAAAGGGGGATGTGCTGCAAGGC
GATTAAGTTGGGTAACGCCAGGGTTTTCCCAGTCACGACGTTGTAAAACGACGGCCAGTGCCAAGCTTGC
ATGCCTGCAGGTCAACATGGTGGAGCACGACACACTTGTCTACTCCAAAAATATCAAAGATACAGTCTCA
GAAGACCAAAGGGCAATTGAGACTTTTCAACAAAGGGTAATATCCGGAAACCTCCTCGGATTCCATTGCC
CAGCTATCTGTCACTTTATTGTGAAGATAGTGGAAAAGGAAGGTGGCTCCTACAAATGCCATCATTGCGA
TAAAGGAAAGGCCATCGTTGAAGATGCCTCTGCCGACAGTGGTCCCAAAGATGGACCCCCACCCACGAGG
AGCATCGTGGAAAAAGAAGACGTTCCAACCACGTCTTCAAAGCAAGTGGATTGATGTGATAACATGGTGG
AGCACGACACACTTGTCTACTCCAAAAATATCAAAGATACAGTCTCAGAAGACCAAAGGGCAATTGAGAC
TTTTCAACAAAGGGTAATATCCGGAAACCTCCTCGGATTCCATTGCCCAGCTATCTGTCACTTTATTGTG
AAGATAGTGGAAAAGGAAGGTGGCTCCTACAAATGCCATCATTGCGATAAAGGAAAGGCCATCGTTGAAG
ATGCCTCTGCCGACAGTGGTCCCAAAGATGGACCCCCACCCACGAGGAGCATCGTGGAAAAAGAAGACGT
TCCAACCACGTCTTCAAAGCAAGTGGATTGATGTGATATCTCCACTGACGTAAGGGATGACGCACAATCC
CACTATCCTTCGCAAGACCCTTCCTCTATATAAGGAAGTTCATTTCATTTGGAGAGGACCTCGACTCTAG
AGGATCCCCGGGTACCGGGCCCCCCCTCGAGGCGCGCCAAGCTATCAAACAAGTTTGTACAAAAAAGCAG
GCTCCGCGGCCGCCCCCTTCACCAAACCTAAACCTAAACGGCTAAGCCCGACGTCAAATACCAAAAAGAG
AAAAACAAGAGCGCCGTCAAGCTCTGCAAATACGATCTGTAAGTCCATCTTAACACAAAAGTGAGATGGG
TTCTTAGATCATGTTCCGCCGTTAGATCGAGTCATGGTCTTGTCTCATAGAAAGGTACTTTCGTTTACTT
CTTTTGAGTATCGAGTAGAGCGTCGTCTATAGTTAGTTTGAGATTGCGTTTGTCAGAAGTTAGGTTCAAT
GTCCCGGTCCAATTTTCACCAGCCATGTGTCAGTTTCGTTCCTTCCCGTCCTCTTCTTTGATTTCGTTGG
GTTACGGATGTTTTCGAGATGAAACAGCATTGTTTTGTTGTGATTTTTCTCTACAAGCGAATAGACCATT
TATGTATGACTCCCGGAATTCCATCGGTGGATCTTAGAAAATTATTCTAAGTCCAACATAGCGTATTCTA
AGTTCAACATATCGACGAACTAGAAAAGACATTGGACATATTCCAGGATATGCAAAAGAAAACAATGAAT
ATTGTTTTGAATGTGTTCAAGTAAATGAGATTTTCAAGTCGTCTAAAGAACAGTTGCTAATACAGTTACT
TATTTCAATAAATAATTGGTTCTAATAATACAAAACATATTCGAGGATATGCAGAAAAAAAGATGTTTGT
TATTTTGAAAAGCTTGAGTAGTTTCTCTCCGAGGTGTAGCGAAGAAGCATCATCTACTTTGTAATGTAAT
TTTCTTTATGTTTTCACTTTGTAATTTTATTTGTGTTAATGTACCATGGCCGATATCGGTTTTATTGAAA
GAAAATTTATGTTACTTCTGTTTTGGCTTTGCAATCAGTTATGCTAGTTTTCTTATACCCTTTCGTAAGC
TTCCTAAGGAATCGTTCATTGATTTCCACTGCTTCATTGTATATTAAAACTTTACAACTGTATCGACCAT
CATATAATTCTGGGTCAAGAGATGAAAATAGAACACCACATCGTAAAGTGAAATAAGGGTGGGCGCGCCG
ACCCAGCTTTCTTGTACAAAGTGGTTCGATAATTCTTAATTAACTAGTTCTAGAGCGGCCGCCACCGCGG
TGGAGCTCGAATTTCCCCGATCGTTCAAACATTTGGCAATAAAGTTTCTTAAGATTGAATCCTGTTGCCG
GTCTTGCGATGATTATCATATAATTTCTGTTGAATTACGTTAAGCATGTAATAATTAACATGTAATGCAT
GACGTTATTTATGAGATGGGTTTTTATGATTAGAGTCCCGCAATTATACATTTAATACGCGATAGAAAAC
AAAATATAGCGCGCAAACTAGGATAAATTATCGCGCGCGGTGTCATCTATGTTACTGAATTCAAGCTTGG
CGTGCCTGCAGGTCAACATGGTGGAGCACGACACACTTGTCTACTCCAAAAATATCAAAGATACAGTCTC
AGAAGACCAAAGGGCAATTGAGACTTTTCAACAAAGGGTAATATCCGGAAACCTCCTCGGATTCCATTGC
CCAGCTATCTGTCACTTTATTGTGAAGATAGTGGAAAAGGAAGGTGGCTCCTACAAATGCCATCATTGCG
ATAAAGGAAAGGCCATCGTTGAAGATGCCTCTGCCGACAGTGGTCCCAAAGATGGACCCCCACCCACGAG
GAGCATCGTGGAAAAAGAAGACGTTCCAACCACGTCTTCAAAGCAAGTGGATTGATGTGATAACATGGTG
GAGCACGACACACTTGTCTACTCCAAAAATATCAAAGATACAGTCTCAGAAGACCAAAGGGCAATTGAGA
CTTTTCAACAAAGGGTAATATCCGGAAACCTCCTCGGATTCCATTGCCCAGCTATCTGTCACTTTATTGT
GAAGATAGTGGAAAAGGAAGGTGGCTCCTACAAATGCCATCATTGCGATAAAGGAAAGGCCATCGTTGAA
GATGCCTCTGCCGACAGTGGTCCCAAAGATGGACCCCCACCCACGAGGAGCATCGTGGAAAAAGAAGACG
TTCCAACCACGTCTTCAAAGCAAGTGGATTGATGTGATATCTCCACTGACGTAAGGGATGACGCACAATC
CCACTATCCTTCGCAAGACCCTTCCTCTATATAAGGAAGTTCATTTCATTTGGAGAGGACCTCGACTCTA
GAGGATCCCCGGGTACCGGGCCCCCCCTCGAGGCGCGCCAAGCTATCAAACAAGTTTGTACAAAAAAGCA
GGCTCCGCGGCCCACCCTTCACCATAATTAGCAAGTAATAAGGAATAAAATCCTGTAATTATAGCTGAAA
AAGGAAAAATATTTGGAGTCCGTCAGATTCGAATCTGAACAAAGCATAAAAAAGTCAACAAAACTTAAAG
CGGCGGACTCATCGTAATCTCAGCCCAATACCCTATTTTCCTCTCCCCTATATAAATACTTTCTTCTTCT
ACTGATCTTCTTCTCACAAATAAACCCAAATATATCAATCTACTGTGTTGGTGATTAAGTACTTTCGCTT
GCAGAGAGAAATCACAGTGGTCAAAAAAGTTGTAGTTTTCTTAAAGTCTCTTTCCTCTGTGATTCTCTGT
GTAAGCGAAAGAGCTTGCTCCCTAAACTTATCTCTCTGATGATTTAATGTTAGAGATCTTCGTAAATCTA
TGTGTTTGATAGATCTGATGCGTTTTTTGAGTTGATGATTTGATTATTTTTCACTGGAAAGTATCTCATT
AGGGTAACGATAATGTTTTATGGATTTGGTTGTATAACAGATAAGGGTGGGCGCGCCGACCCAGCTTTCT
TGTACAAAGTGGTTCGATAATTCTTAATTAACTAGTTCTAGAGCGGCCGCCACCGCGGTGGAGCTCGAAT
TTCCCCGATCGTTCAAACATTTGGCAATAAAGTTTCTTAAGATTGAATCCTGTTGCCGGTCTTGCGATGA
TTATCATATAATTTCTGTTGAATTACGTTAAGCATGTAATAATTAACATGTAATGCATGACGTTATTTAT
GAGATGGGTTTTTATGATTAGAGTCCCGCAATTATACATTTAATACGCGATAGAAAACAAAATATAGCGC
GCAAACTAGGATAAATTATCGCGCGCGGTGTCATCTATGTTACTGAATTCGAATTCGTAATCATGTCATA
GCTGTTTCCTGTGTGAAATTGTTATCCGCTCACAATTCCACACAACATACGAGCCGGAAGCATAAAGTGT
AAAGCCTGGGGTGCCTAATGAGTGAGCTAACTCACATTAATTGCGTTGCGCTCACTGCCCGCTTTCCAGT
CGGGAAACCTGTCGTGCCAGCTGCATTAATGAATCGGCCAACGCGCGGGGAGAGGCGGTTTGCGTATTGG
CTAGAGCAGCTTGCCAACATGGTGGAGCACGACACTCTCGTCTACTCCAAGAATATCAAAGATACAGTCT
CAGAAGACCAAAGGGCTATTGAGACTTTTCAACAAAGGGTAATATCGGGAAACCTCCTCGGATTCCATTG
CCCAGCTATCTGTCACTTCATCAAAAGGACAGTAGAAAAGGAAGGTGGCACCTACAAATGCCATCATTGC
GATAAAGGAAAGGCTATCGTTCAAGATGCCTCTGCCGACAGTGGTCCCAAAGATGGACCCCCACCCACGA
GGAGCATCGTGGAAAAAGAAGACGTTCCAACCACGTCTTCAAAGCAAGTGGATTGATGTGAACATGGTGG
AGCACGACACTCTCGTCTACTCCAAGAATATCAAAGATACAGTCTCAGAAGACCAAAGGGCTATTGAGAC
TTTTCAACAAAGGGTAATATCGGGAAACCTCCTCGGATTCCATTGCCCAGCTATCTGTCACTTCATCAAA
AGGACAGTAGAAAAGGAAGGTGGCACCTACAAATGCCATCATTGCGATAAAGGAAAGGCTATCGTTCAAG
ATGCCTCTGCCGACAGTGGTCCCAAAGATGGACCCCCACCCACGAGGAGCATCGTGGAAAAAGAAGACGT
TCCAACCACGTCTTCAAAGCAAGTGGATTGATGTGATATCTCCACTGACGTAAGGGATGACGCACAATCC
CACTATCCTTCGCAAGACCCTTCCTCTATATAAGGAAGTTCATTTCATTTGGAGAGGACACGCTGAAATC
ACCAGTCTCTCTCTACAAATCTATCTCTCTCGAGCTTTCGCAGATCCGGGGGGCAATGAGATATGAAAAA
GCCTGAACTCACCGCGACGTCTGTCGAGAAGTTTCTGATCGAAAAGTTCGACAGCGTCTCCGACCTGATG
CAGCTCTCGGAGGGCGAAGAATCTCGTGCTTTCAGCTTCGATGTAGGAGGGCGTGGATATGTCCTGCGGG
TAAATAGCTGCGCCGATGGTTTCTACAAAGATCGTTATGTTTATCGGCACTTTGCATCGGCCGCGCTCCC
GATTCCGGAAGTGCTTGACATTGGGGAGTTTAGCGAGAGCCTGACCTATTGCATCTCCCGCCGTTCACAG
GGTGTCACGTTGCAAGACCTGCCTGAAACCGAACTGCCCGCTGTTCTACAACCGGTCGCGGAGGCTATGG
ATGCGATCGCTGCGGCCGATCTTAGCCAGACGAGCGGGTTCGGCCCATTCGGACCGCAAGGAATCGGTCA
ATACACTACATGGCGTGATTTCATATGCGCGATTGCTGATCCCCATGTGTATCACTGGCAAACTGTGATG
GACGACACCGTCAGTGCGTCCGTCGCGCAGGCTCTCGATGAGCTGATGCTTTGGGCCGAGGACTGCCCCG
AAGTCCGGCACCTCGTGCACGCGGATTTCGGCTCCAACAATGTCCTGACGGACAATGGCCGCATAACAGC
GGTCATTGACTGGAGCGAGGCGATGTTCGGGGATTCCCAATACGAGGTCGCCAACATCTTCTTCTGGAGG
CCGTGGTTGGCTTGTATGGAGCAGCAGACGCGCTACTTCGAGCGGAGGCATCCGGAGCTTGCAGGATCGC
CACGACTCCGGGCGTATATGCTCCGCATTGGTCTTGACCAACTCTATCAGAGCTTGGTTGACGGCAATTT
CGATGATGCAGCTTGGGCGCAGGGTCGATGCGACGCAATCGTCCGATCCGGAGCCGGGACTGTCGGGCGT
ACACAAATCGCCCGCAGAAGCGCGGCCGTCTGGACCGATGGCTGTGTAGAAGTACTCGCCGATAGTGGAA
ACCGACGCCCCAGCACTCGTCCGAGGGCAAAGAAATAGAGTAGATGCCGACCGGGATCTGTCGATCGACA
AGCTCGAGTTTCTCCATAATAATGTGTGAGTAGTTCCCAGATAAGGGAATTAGGGTTCCTATAGGGTTTC
GCTCATGTGTTGAGCATATAAGAAACCCTTAGTATGTATTTGTATTTGTAAAATACTTCTATCAATAAAA
TTTCTAATTCCTAAAACCAAAATCCAGTACTAAAATCCAGATCCCCCGAATTAATTCGGCGTTAATTCAG
TACATTAAAAACGTCCGCAATGTGTTATTAAGTTGTCTAAGCGTCAATTTGTTTACACCACAATATATCC
TGCCA
Features (pLannotate 1.2.2; 32 found; start..end, strand, type, name):
    425..1219    +  CDS            KanR: aminoglycoside phosphotransferase; aphA-3; confers resistance to kanamycin
   1306..1894    +  rep_origin     ori: high-copy-number ColE1/pMB1/pBR322/pUC origin of replication
   2080..2220    -  misc_feature   bom: basis of mobility region from pBR322
   2322..2361    -  CDS            rop (fragment): Rop protein, which maintains plasmids at low copy number; rop
   2564..2758    -  rep_origin     pVS1 oriV: origin of replication for the Pseudomonas plasmid pVS1 (Heeb et al., 2000)
   2824..3897    -  CDS            pVS1 RepA: replication protein from the Pseudomonas plasmid pVS1 (Heeb et al., 2000)
   4326..4955    -  CDS            pVS1 StaA: stability protein from the Pseudomonas plasmid pVS1 (Heeb et al., 2000)
   5515..5916    -  CDS            Y4CG_SINFN (fragment): Protein inferred from homology: Swiss-Prot protein existence level 3. From Sinorhizobium fredii (strain NBRC 101917 / NGR234).
   6256..6280    -  misc_feature   RB T-DNA repeat: right border repeat from nopaline C58 T-DNA
   6346..6500    -  CDS            lacZα (fragment): LacZα fragment of β-galactosidase; lacZ fragment
   6503..6523    -  misc_feature   MCS (fragment): pUC18/19 multiple cloning site
   6598..7269    +  promoter       CaMV 35S promoter (enhanced): cauliflower mosaic virus 35S promoter with a duplicated enhancer region
   7271..7297    -  misc_feature   MCS (fragment): pUC18/19 multiple cloning site
   7329..7353    +  protein_bind   attB1: mutant version of attB; recombination site for the Gateway® BP reaction BP Clonase™
   8401..8425    -  protein_bind   attB2: mutant version of attB; recombination site for the Gateway® BP reaction BP Clonase™
   8443..8478    -  misc_feature   MCS (fragment): pBluescript multiple cloning site
   8489..8736    +  terminator     NOS terminator: nopaline synthase terminator and poly(A) signal
   8839..9510    +  promoter       CaMV 35S promoter (enhanced): cauliflower mosaic virus 35S promoter with a duplicated enhancer region
   9512..9538    -  misc_feature   MCS (fragment): pUC18/19 multiple cloning site
   9570..9594    +  protein_bind   attB1: mutant version of attB; recombination site for the Gateway® BP reaction BP Clonase™
   9855..9956    +  ncRNA          MIR173: Accession: RF03457 - MIR173 microRNA precursor family
  10139..10163   -  protein_bind   attB2: mutant version of attB; recombination site for the Gateway® BP reaction BP Clonase™
  10181..10216   -  misc_feature   MCS (fragment): pBluescript multiple cloning site
  10227..10474   +  terminator     NOS terminator: nopaline synthase terminator and poly(A) signal
  10517..10539   -  protein_bind   lac operator (fragment): The lac repressor binds to the lac operator to inhibit transcription in E. coli. This inhibition can be relieved by adding lactose or isopropyl-β-D-thiogalactopyranoside (IPTG). lac repressor encoded by lacI
  10543..10573   -  promoter       lac promoter: promoter for the E. coli lac operon
  10588..10609   -  protein_bind   CAP binding site: CAP binding activates transcription in the presence of cAMP. E. coli catabolite activator protein
  10622..10710   -  CDS            lacI (fragment): lac repressor; lacI; The lac repressor binds to the lac operator to inhibit transcription in E. coli. This inhibition can be relieved by adding lactose or isopropyl-β-D-thiogalactopyranoside (IPTG).
  10800..11476   +  promoter       CaMV 35S promoter (enhanced): cauliflower mosaic virus 35S promoter with a duplicated enhancer region
  11543..12568   +  CDS            HygR: hygromycin B phosphotransferase confers resistance to hygromycin
  12609..12783   +  polyA_signal   CaMV poly(A) signal: cauliflower mosaic virus polyadenylation signal
  12861..12885   -  misc_feature   LB T-DNA repeat: left border repeat from nopaline C58 T-DNA
