[The description below was written by a language model from this plasmid's Addgene catalogue record and pLannotate feature annotations shown in this document.]
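Description:
pMDC32B-AtTAS1c-D2-NbSu-2-AtMIR173a is a binary T-DNA plant expression vector built on the pMDC32 backbone, about 12.9 kb in total. Outside the T-DNA it carries a kanamycin resistance gene (aphA-3 type) for bacterial selection, a high-copy ColE1/pUC-type origin with the pBR322 bom region for propagation in E. coli, and the pVS1 oriV, RepA and StaA functions, which typically support replication and stable maintenance in Agrobacterium. Nopaline-type right and left border repeats delimit the segment transferred into plant cells.

Within the borders there are three expression units, each driven by an enhanced (duplicated-enhancer) CaMV 35S promoter. The first, flanked by attB1 and attB2 Gateway sites and ended by a NOS terminator, corresponds to the roughly 1 kb insert: the Arabidopsis thaliana TAS1c precursor, in which the D2 position has been replaced with a synthetic trans-acting siRNA (syn-tasiRNA) directed against the Nicotiana benthamiana SULFUR gene. The feature table does not annotate the TAS1c sequence itself, only the sites around it. The second unit has the same promoter–attB–NOS layout and contains the Arabidopsis MIR173 precursor. miR173 is the trigger that cleaves TAS1c transcripts and sets the register for phased 21-nucleotide siRNA production, so supplying it from the same T-DNA allows syn-tasiRNA biogenesis in a species such as N. benthamiana that lacks this miRNA. The third unit expresses hygromycin phosphotransferase with a CaMV poly(A) signal for selecting transformed plant tissue. The associated study used constructs of this kind to examine silencing of an endogenous plant gene by mobile artificial small RNAs.
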