Addgene plasmid #213401: pMDC32B-AtTAS1c-D2-NbSu-2-AtMIR173a
Purpose: Plant expression vector (2x35S) for expressing a syn-tasiRNA against Nicotiana benthamiana SULFUR gene from AtTAS1c precursor
Depositing lab: Alberto Carbonell. Depositing organization: Instituto de Biologia Molecular y Celular de Plantas. Publication: Systemic silencing of an endogenous plant gene by two classes of mobile 21-nucleotide artificial small RNAs. Cisneros AE, de la Torre-Montana A, Carbonell A. Plant J. 2022 May;110(4):1166-1181. doi: 10.1111/tpj.15730. Epub 2022 Mar 27. PubMed 35277899.
Backbone
  Vector backbone: pMDC32
  Backbone size w/o insert (bp): 11888
  Total vector size (bp): 12899
  Vector type: Plant Expression
  Selectable markers: Hygromycin
Growth in bacteria
  Bacterial resistance: Kanamycin, 50 μg/mL
  Growth temperature: 37°C
  Growth strain: DH5alpha
  Copy number: High Copy
Gene/Insert
  Gene/Insert name: Arabidopsis TAS1c with a syn-tasiRNA sequence at D2 for silencing N. benthamiana SULFUR gene. MIR173 cassette. (alt name: 35S:syn-tasiR-NbSu-2)
  Species: A. thaliana (mustard weed)
  Insert size (bp): 1011
  GenBank ID: AT2G39675 AT3G23125
  Promoter: 2x35S
  Cloning method: Unknown
  Sequencing primers: 5′ attB1 (ACAAGTTTGTACAAAAAAGCAGGCT); 3′ attB2 (ACCACTTTGTACAAGAAAGCTGGGT)
Terms and licenses: Academic/Nonprofit Terms; Industry Terms: Not Available to Industry
How to cite: pMDC32B-AtTAS1c-D2-NbSu-2-AtMIR173a was a gift from Alberto Carbonell (Addgene plasmid # 213401 ; http://n2t.net/addgene:213401 ; RRID:Addgene_213401)
